Addgene plasmid #123759: MTK3a_006
Purpose: Encodes ER Targeting Sequence (N Terminal) as a Type 3a part to be used in the MTK system
Depositing lab: Hana El-Samad. Depositing organization: University of California, San Francisco (UCSF). Publication: A Toolkit for Rapid Modular Construction of Biological Circuits in Mammalian Cells. Fonseca JP, Bonny AR, Kumar GR, Ng AH, Town J, Wu QC, Aslankoohi E, Chen SY, Dods G, Harrigan P, Osimiri LC, Kistler AL, El-Samad H. ACS Synth Biol. 2019 Nov 15;8(11):2593-2606. doi: 10.1021/acssynbio.9b00322. Epub 2019 Nov 5. PubMed 31686495.
Backbone
  Vector backbone: MTK0_027
  Vector type: Mammalian Expression
Growth in bacteria
  Bacterial resistance: Chloramphenicol, 25 μg/mL
  Growth temperature: 37°C
  Growth strain: DH5alpha
  Copy number: Unknown
Gene/Insert
  Gene/Insert name: ETS
  Species: Synthetic
  Cloning method: Restriction Enzyme; 5′ cloning site BsmBI (destroyed during cloning); 3′ cloning site BsmBI (destroyed during cloning)
Terms and licenses: Academic/Nonprofit Terms; Industry Terms: Not Available to Industry
Depositor comments: Type 3a parts are used for N-terminal coding sequences in the MTK system Please visit https://www.biorxiv.org/content/10.1101/506188v2 for BioRxiv preprint
How to cite: MTK3a_006 was a gift from Hana El-Samad (Addgene plasmid # 123759 ; http://n2t.net/addgene:123759 ; RRID:Addgene_123759)
