[The description below was written by a language model from this plasmid's Addgene catalogue record and pLannotate feature annotations shown in this document.]
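Description:
MTK3a_006 is a small part plasmid (about 1.7 kb) from the Mammalian Toolkit (MTK), a modular hierarchical cloning system for assembling genetic circuits for mammalian cells. Although it is catalogued as a mammalian expression vector, it is a storage vector for a single standardized part, not a complete expression construct. The feature table shows no mammalian promoter, polyadenylation signal or mammalian selection marker. It is built on the MTK0_027 part-entry backbone and is propagated in E. coli through a high-copy ColE1/pUC-type origin of replication. Selection uses chloramphenicol resistance from the cat gene, which is driven by its native promoter and followed by the minimal phage lambda t0 terminator.

The payload is a synthetic N-terminal endoplasmic reticulum targeting sequence (ETS) held as a Type 3a part. In the MTK scheme, Type 3a is the position reserved for N-terminal coding sequences. The part was inserted into the backbone using BsmBI sites that were destroyed during cloning. The automated annotation does not detect the short insert itself, so its exact location and composition are not given in the feature table; it presumably lies in the unannotated region between the origin and the terminator. In use, the part would be combined with other toolkit parts, such as a promoter, a downstream coding sequence and a terminator, to build a transcriptional unit. The ER targeting sequence is then fused to the N-terminus of a protein of interest, directing it to the endoplasmic reticulum in mammalian cells.
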