Features (pLannotate 1.2.2; 4 found; start..end, strand, type, name):
    422..456     -  terminator     lambda t0 terminator: minimal transcription terminator from phage lambda (Scholtissek and Grosse, 1987)
    530..1186    -  CDS            cat: CAT_ECOLX - Experimental evidence at protein level: Swiss-Prot protein existence level 1. This enzyme is an effector of chloramphenicol resistance in bacteria. From Escherichia coli. This protein is used as a marker in many commonly used cloning vectors, such as pACYC184.
   1187..1284    -  promoter       cat promoter: promoter of the E. coli cat gene encoding chloramphenicol acetyltransferase
   1368..234     +  rep_origin     ori (across the origin): high-copy-number ColE1/pMB1/pBR322/pUC origin of replication
>Addgene plasmid #123759 | MTK3a_006 | addgene full sequence | sequence record 248719 | Addgene NGS Result
ACGACCTACACCGAACTGAGATACCTACAGCGTGAGCTATGAGAAAGCGCCACGCTTCCCGAAGGGAGAA
AGGCGGACAGGTATCCGGTAAGCGGCAGGGTCGGAACAGGAGAGCGCACGAGGGAGCTTCCAGGGGGAAA
CGCCTGGTATCTTTATAGTCCTGTCGGGTTTCGCCACCTCTGACTTGAGCGTCGATTTTTGTGATGCTCG
TCAGGGGGGCGGAGCCTATGGAAAAACGCCAGCAACGCGGCCTTTTTACGGTTCCTGGCCTTTTGCTGGC
CTTTTGCTCACATGTTCTTTCCTGCGTTATCCCCTGATTCTGTGGATAACCGTAGTCGGTCTCATATGCT
GCTATCCGTGCCGTTGCTGCTCGGCCTCCTCGGCCTGGCCGTCGCCGTCGAGGGTTCTTGAGACCAGACC
AATAAAAAACGCCCGGCGGCAACCGAGCGTTCTGAACAAATCCAGATGGAGTTCTGAGGTCATTACTGGA
TCTATCAACAGGAGTCCAAGCGAGCTCGATATCAAATTACGCCCCGCCCTGCCACTCATCGCAGTACTGT
TGTAATTCATTAAGCATTCTGCCGACATGGAAGCCATCACAAACGGCATGATGAACCTGAATCGCCAGCG
GCATCAGCACCTTGTCGCCTTGCGTATAATATTTGCCCATGGTGAAAACGGGGGCGAAGAAGTTGTCCAT
ATTGGCCACGTTTAAATCAAAACTGGTGAAACTCACCCAGGGATTGGCTGAAACGAAAAACATATTCTCA
ATAAACCCTTTAGGGAAATAGGCCAGGTTTTCACCGTAACACGCCACATCTTGCGAATATATGTGTAGAA
ACTGCCGGAAATCGTCGTGGTATTCACTCCAGAGCGATGAAAACGTTTCAGTTTGCTCATGGAAAACGGT
GTAACAAGGGTGAACACTATCCCATATCACCAGCTCACCGTCTTTCATTGCCATACGAAATTCCGGATGA
GCATTCATCAGGCGGGCAAGAATGTGAATAAAGGCCGGATAAAACTTGTGCTTATTTTTCTTTACGGTCT
TTAAAAAGGCCGTAATATCCAGCTGAACGGTCTGGTTATAGGTACATTGAGCAACTGACTGAAATGCCTC
AAAATGTTCTTTACGATGCCATTGGGATATATCAACGGTGGTATATCCAGTGATTTTTTTCTCCATTTTA
GCTTCCTTAGCTCCTGAAAATCTCGATAACTCAAAAAATACGCCCGGTAGTGATCTTATTTCATTATGGT
GAAAGTTGGAACCTCTTACGTGCCCGATCAATCATGACCAAAATCCCTTAACGTGAGTTTTCGTTCCACT
GAGCGTCAGACCCCGTAGAAAAGATCAAAGGATCTTCTTGAGATCCTTTTTTTCTGCGCGTAATCTGCTG
CTTGCAAACAAAAAAACCACCGCTACCAGCGGTGGTTTGTTTGCCGGATCAAGAGCTACCAACTCTTTTT
CCGAAGGTAACTGGCTTCAGCAGAGCGCAGATACCAAATACTGTTCTTCTAGTGTAGCCGTAGTTAGGCC
ACCACTTCAAGAACTCTGTAGCACCGCCTACATACCTCGCTCTGCTAATCCTGTTACCAGTGGCTGCTGC
CAGTGGCGATAAGTCGTGTCTTACCGGGTTGGACTCAAGACGATAGTTACCGGATAAGGCGCAGCGGTCG
GGCTGAACGGGGGGTTCGTGCACACAGCCCAGCTTGGAGCGA
